Addgene plasmid #121512: pAAVsc.U6-sgGTTG.CMV/CB-Gluc
Purpose: Expresses sgRNA targeting the intron in the MADM alleles (GT and TG).
Depositing lab: Guangping Gao. Depositing organization: University of Massachusetts, Worcester. Publication: Cas9-mediated allelic exchange repairs compound heterozygous recessive mutations in mice. Wang D, Li J, Song CQ, Tran K, Mou H, Wu PH, Tai PWL, Mendonca CA, Ren L, Wang BY, Su Q, Gessler DJ, Zamore PD, Xue W, Gao G. Nat Biotechnol. 2018 Oct;36(9):839-842. doi: 10.1038/nbt.4219. Epub 2018 Aug 13. PubMed 30102296.
Backbone
  Vector backbone: pAAVsc
  Vector type: Mammalian Expression, AAV
Growth in bacteria
  Bacterial resistance: Ampicillin, 100 μg/mL
  Growth temperature: 37°C
  Growth strain: NEB Stable
  Copy number: High Copy
Gene/Insert
  Gene/Insert name: sgGTTG
  gRNA/shRNA sequence: GGGTGGGAAAATAGACCAAT
  Species: Synthetic
  Promoter: U6
  Cloning method: Gibson Cloning
  Sequencing primers: 5′ GACTATCATATGCTTACCGT
Terms and licenses: Academic/Nonprofit Terms; Industry Terms: Not Available to Industry
How to cite: pAAVsc.U6-sgGTTG.CMV/CB-Gluc was a gift from Guangping Gao (Addgene plasmid # 121512 ; http://n2t.net/addgene:121512 ; RRID:Addgene_121512)
