[The description below was written by a language model from this plasmid's Addgene catalogue record and the feature table of its GenBank file.]
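Description:
pAAVsc.U6-sgGTTG.CMV/CB-Gluc is a 4,886 bp self-complementary AAV transfer plasmid (pAAVsc backbone) for mammalian expression of a CRISPR guide RNA together with a secreted luciferase reporter. It is maintained in E. coli through a high-copy ColE1/pUC-type origin and selected with ampicillin via the beta-lactamase gene. The backbone also carries an f1 phage origin and remnants of a lac promoter/operator region. Only one AAV2 inverted terminal repeat is annotated, lying just downstream of the reporter cassette. Self-complementary AAV designs normally pair a wild-type ITR with a modified one that leads to packaging of a double-stranded genome, and such a second repeat may simply have escaped automated annotation, but the record does not show it.

The payload consists of two adjacent expression units. A human U6 RNA polymerase III promoter drives a synthetic guide, sgGTTG, fused to the Streptococcus pyogenes Cas9 guide RNA scaffold. The guide targets an intron present in the MADM (GT and TG) reporter alleles. No Cas9 is encoded here, so the nuclease must be supplied separately. Immediately downstream, a CMV enhancer begins the hybrid promoter that the plasmid name calls CMV/CB (conventionally CMV enhancer/chicken beta-actin), although the promoter portion itself is not annotated. This drives a Kozak-initiated, human codon-optimized secreted Gaussia luciferase, terminated by a rabbit beta-globin polyadenylation signal. A secreted luciferase of this kind would typically serve as a readout of vector delivery and expression, though the record does not state its role. The associated work concerns Cas9-mediated allelic exchange in mice, where cutting the same intronic site on both homologous alleles promotes exchange between them.
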