LOCUS       Exported 4886 bp ds-DNA circular SYN 12-MAY-2021
DEFINITION  Expresses sgRNA targeting the intron in the MADM alleles (GT and
            TG)..
ACCESSION   .
VERSION     .
KEYWORDS    pAAVsc.U6-sgGTTG.CMV/CB-Gluc
SOURCE      synthetic DNA construct
  ORGANISM  synthetic DNA construct
REFERENCE   1 (bases 1 to 4886)
  AUTHORS   Wang D, Li J, Song CQ, Tran K, Mou H, Wu PH, Tai PWL, Mendonca CA,
            Ren L, Wang BY, Su Q, Gessler DJ, Zamore PD, Xue W, Gao G
  TITLE     Cas9-mediated allelic exchange repairs compound heterozygous
            recessive mutations in mice.
  JOURNAL   Nat Biotechnol. 2018 Oct;36(9):839-842. doi: 10.1038/nbt.4219. Epub
            2018 Aug 13.
  PUBMED    30102296
REFERENCE   2 (bases 1 to 4886)
  AUTHORS   .
  TITLE     Direct Submission
  JOURNAL   Exported May 12, 2021 from SnapGene Server 1.1.58
            http://www.snapgene.com
FEATURES             Location/Qualifiers
     source          1..4886
                     /organism="synthetic DNA construct"
                     /mol_type="other DNA"
     primer_bind     136..155
                     /label=LKO.1 5'
                     /note="Human U6 promoter, forward primer"
     misc_RNA        234..309
                     /label=gRNA scaffold
                     /note="guide RNA scaffold for the Streptococcus pyogenes
                     CRISPR/Cas9 system"
     enhancer        323..702
                     /label=CMV enhancer
                     /note="human cytomegalovirus immediate early enhancer"
     regulatory      992..1001
                     /regulatory_class="other"
                     /note="vertebrate consensus sequence for strong initiation
                     of translation (Kozak, 1987)"
     CDS             998..1555
                     /codon_start=1
                     /product="secreted Gaussia luciferase"
                     /label=hGLuc
                     /note="human codon-optimized"
                     /translation="MGVKVLFALICIAVAEAKPTENNEDFNIVAVASNFATTDLDADRG
                     KLPGKKLPLEVLKEMEANARKAGCTRGCLICLSHIKCTPKMKKFIPGRCHTYEGDKESA
                     QGGIGEAIVDIPEIPGFKDLEPMEQFIAQVDLCVDCTTGCLKGLANVQCSDLLKKWLPQ
                     RCATFASKIQGQVDKIKGAGGD"
     primer_bind     complement(1591..1610)
                     /label=Bglob-pA-R
                     /note="Rabbit beta-globin polyA region, reverse primer"
     polyA_signal    1656..1711
                     /label=-beta-globin poly(A) signal
                     /note="rabbit beta-globin polyadenylation signal (Gil and
                     Proudfoot, 1987)"
     repeat_region   1759..1888
                     /label=AAV2 ITR
     primer_bind     complement(1907..1924)
                     /label=M13 Forward
                     /note="In lacZ gene. Also called M13-F20 or M13 (-21)
                     Forward"
     primer_bind     complement(1907..1923)
                     /label=M13 fwd
                     /note="common sequencing primer, one of multiple similar
                     variants"
     primer_bind     complement(1916..1938)
                     /label=M13/pUC Forward
                     /note="In lacZ gene"
     rep_origin      2065..2520
                     /direction=RIGHT
                     /label=f1 ori
                     /note="f1 bacteriophage origin of replication; arrow
                     indicates direction of (+) strand synthesis"
     primer_bind     complement(2152..2171)
                     /label=F1ori-R
                     /note="F1 origin, reverse primer"
     primer_bind     2362..2383
                     /label=F1ori-F
                     /note="F1 origin, forward primer"
     promoter        2546..2650
                     /gene="bla"
                     /label=AmpR promoter
     CDS             2651..3511
                     /codon_start=1
                     /gene="bla"
                     /product="beta-lactamase"
                     /label=AmpR
                     /note="confers resistance to ampicillin, carbenicillin, and
                     related antibiotics"
                     /translation="MSIQHFRVALIPFFAAFCLPVFAHPETLVKVKDAEDQLGARVGYI
                     ELDLNSGKILESFRPEERFPMMSTFKVLLCGAVLSRIDAGQEQLGRRIHYSQNDLVEYS
                     PVTEKHLTDGMTVRELCSAAITMSDNTAANLLLTTIGGPKELTAFLHNMGDHVTRLDRW
                     EPELNEAIPNDERDTTMPVAMATTLRKLLTGELLTLASRQQLIDWMEADKVAGPLLRSA
                     LPAGWFIADKSGAGERGSRGIIAALGPDGKPSRIVVIYTTGSQATMDERNRQIAEIGAS
                     LIKHW"
     primer_bind     complement(2869..2888)
                     /label=Amp-R
                     /note="Ampicillin resistance gene, reverse primer"
     rep_origin      3682..4270
                     /direction=RIGHT
                     /label=ori
                     /note="high-copy-number ColE1/pMB1/pBR322/pUC origin of
                     replication"
     primer_bind     4171..4190
                     /label=pBR322ori-F
                     /note="pBR322 origin, forward primer"
     primer_bind     4424..4441
                     /label=L4440
                     /note="L4440 vector, forward primer"
     protein_bind    4558..4579
                     /label=CAP binding site
                     /bound_moiety="E. coli catabolite activator protein"
                     /note="CAP binding activates transcription in the presence
                     of cAMP."
     promoter        4594..4624
                     /label=lac promoter
                     /note="promoter for the E. coli lac operon"
     protein_bind    4632..4648
                     /label=lac operator
                     /bound_moiety="lac repressor encoded by lacI"
                     /note="The lac repressor binds to the lac operator to
                     inhibit transcription in E. coli. This inhibition can be
                     relieved by adding lactose or
                     isopropyl-beta-D-thiogalactopyranoside (IPTG)."
     primer_bind     4637..4659
                     /label=M13/pUC Reverse
                     /note="In lacZ gene"
     primer_bind     4656..4672
                     /label=M13 rev
                     /note="common sequencing primer, one of multiple similar
                     variants"
     primer_bind     4656..4672
                     /label=M13 Reverse
                     /note="In lacZ gene. Also called M13-rev"
     promoter        4851..205
                     /label=U6 promoter
                     /note="RNA polymerase III promoter for human U6 snRNA"
     primer_bind     4851..4871
                     /label=hU6-F
                     /note="Human U6 promoter, forward primer"
ORIGIN
        1 atacgataca aggctgttag agagataatt ggaattaatt tgactgtaaa cacaaagata
       61 ttagtacaaa atacgtgacg tagaaagtaa taatttcttg ggtagtttgc agttttaaaa
      121 ttatgtttta aaatggacta tcatatgctt accgtaactt gaaagtattt cgatttcttg
      181 gctttatata tcttgtggaa aggacgaaac accgggtggg aaaatagacc aatgttttag
      241 agctagaaat agcaagttaa aataaggcta gtccgttatc aacttgaaaa agtggcaccg
      301 agtcggtgct tttttacgcg tcgacattga ttattgacta gttattaata gtaatcaatt
      361 acggggtcat tagttcatag cccatatatg gagttccgcg ttacataact tacggtaaat
      421 ggcccgcctg gctgaccgcc caacgacccc cgcccattga cgtcaataat gacgtatgtt
      481 cccatagtaa cgccaatagg gactttccat tgacgtcaat gggtggagta tttacggtaa
      541 actgcccact tggcagtaca tcaagtgtat catatgccaa gtacgccccc tattgacgtc
      601 aatgacggta aatggcccgc ctggcattat gcccagtaca tgaccttatg ggactttcct
      661 acttggcagt acatctacgt attagtcatc gctattacca tgtcgaggcc acgttctgct
      721 tcactctccc catctccccc ccctccccac ccccaatttt gtatttattt attttttaat
      781 tattttgtgc agcgatgggg gcgggggggg ggggcgcgcg ccaggcgggg cggggcgggg
      841 cgaggggcgg ggcggggcga ggcggagagg tgcggcggca gccaatcaga gcggcgcgct
      901 ccgaaagttt ccttttatgg cgaggcggcg gcggcggcgg ccctataaaa agcgaagcgc
      961 gcggcgggcg ggagcaagct ctagcctcga ggccaccatg ggagtcaaag ttctgtttgc
     1021 cctgatctgc atcgctgtgg ccgaggccaa gcccaccgag aacaacgagg acttcaacat
     1081 cgtggccgtg gccagcaact tcgcgaccac ggatctcgat gctgaccgcg ggaagttgcc
     1141 cggcaagaag ctgccgctgg aggtgctcaa agagatggaa gccaatgccc ggaaagctgg
     1201 ctgcaccagg ggctgtctga tctgcctgtc ccacatcaag tgcacgccca agatgaagaa
     1261 gttcatccca ggacgctgcc acacctacga aggcgacaaa gagtccgcac agggcggcat
     1321 aggcgaggcg atcgtcgaca ttcctgagat tcctgggttc aaggacttgg agcccatgga
     1381 gcagttcatc gcacaggtcg atctgtgtgt ggactgcaca actggctgcc tcaaagggct
     1441 tgccaacgtg cagtgttctg acctgctcaa gaagtggctg ccgcaacgct gtgcgacctt
     1501 tgccagcaag atccagggcc aggtggacaa gatcaagggg gccggtggtg actagctcga
     1561 ggacggggtg aactacgcct gaggatccga tctttttccc tctgccaaaa attatgggga
     1621 catcatgaag ccccttgagc atctgacttc tggctaataa aggaaattta ttttcattgc
     1681 aatagtgtgt tggaattttt tgtgtctctc actcggccta ggtagataag tagcatggcg
     1741 ggttaatcat taactacaag gaacccctag tgatggagtt ggccactccc tctctgcgcg
     1801 ctcgctcgct cactgaggcc gggcgaccaa aggtcgcccg acgcccgggc tttgcccggg
     1861 cggcctcagt gagcgagcga gcgcgcagcc ttaattaacc taattcactg gccgtcgttt
     1921 tacaacgtcg tgactgggaa aaccctggcg ttacccaact taatcgcctt gcagcacatc
     1981 cccctttcgc cagctggcgt aatagcgaag aggcccgcac cgatcgccct tcccaacagt
     2041 tgcgcagcct gaatggcgaa tgggnnnnnn nnnnnnnnnn nnnnnnnnnn nnnnnnnnnn
     2101 nnnnnnnnnn nnnnnnnnnn nnnnnnnnnn nnnnnnnnnn nnnnnnnnnn nnnnnnnnnn
     2161 nnnnnnnnnn nnnnnnnnnn nnnnnnnncn nnnnnnnnnn nnnnnnnnnn nnnnnnnnnn
     2221 nnnnnnnnnn nnnnnnnnnn nnnnnnnnnn nnnnnnnnnn nnnnnnnnnn nnnnnnnnnn
     2281 annnnnnnnn nnnnnnnnnn nnnnnnnnnn nnnnnnnnnn nnnnnnnnnn cctttgacgt
     2341 tggagtccac gttctttaat agtggactct tgttccaaac tggaacaaca ctcaacccta
     2401 tctcggtcta ttcttttgat ttataaggga ttttgccgat ttcggcctat tggttaaaaa
     2461 atgagctgat ttaacaaaaa tttaacgcga attttaacaa aatattaacg cttacaattt
     2521 aggtggcact tttcggggaa atgtgcgcgg aacccctatt tgtttatttt tctaaataca
     2581 ttcaaatatg tatccgctca tgagacaata accctgataa atgcttcaat aatattgaaa
     2641 aaggaagagt atgagtattc aacatttccg tgtcgccctt attccctttt ttgcggcatt
     2701 ttgccttcct gtttttgctc acccagaaac gctggtgaaa gtaaaagatg ctgaagatca
     2761 gttgggtgca cgagtgggtt acatcgaact ggatctcaac agcggtaaga tccttgagag
     2821 ttttcgcccc gaagaacgtt ttccaatgat gagcactttt aaagttctgc tatgtggcgc
     2881 ggtattatcc cgtattgacg ccgggcaaga gcaactcggt cgccgcatac actattctca
     2941 gaatgacttg gttgagtact caccagtcac agaaaagcat cttacggatg gcatgacagt
     3001 aagagaatta tgcagtgctg ccataaccat gagtgataac actgcggcca acttacttct
     3061 gacaacgatc ggaggaccga aggagctaac cgcttttttg cacaacatgg gggatcatgt
     3121 aactcgcctt gatcgttggg aaccggagct gaatgaagcc ataccaaacg acgagcgtga
     3181 caccacgatg cctgtagcaa tggcaacaac gttgcgcaaa ctattaactg gcgaactact
     3241 tactctagct tcccggcaac aattaataga ctggatggag gcggataaag ttgcaggacc
     3301 acttctgcgc tcggcccttc cggctggctg gtttattgct gataaatctg gagccggtga
     3361 gcgtgggtct cgcggtatca ttgcagcact ggggccagat ggtaagccct cccgtatcgt
     3421 agttatctac acgacgggga gtcaggcaac tatggatgaa cgaaatagac agatcgctga
     3481 gataggtgcc tcactgatta agcattggta actgtcagac caagtttact catatatact
     3541 ttagattgat ttaaaacttc atttttaatt taaaaggatc taggtgaaga tcctttttga
     3601 taatctcatg accaaaatcc cttaacgtga gttttcgttc cactgagcgt cagaccccgt
     3661 agaaaagatc aaaggatctt cttgagatcc tttttttctg cgcgtaatct gctgcttgca
     3721 aacaaaaaaa ccaccgctac cagcggtggt ttgtttgccg gatcaagagc taccaactct
     3781 ttttccgaag gtaactggct tcagcagagc gcagatacca aatactgttc ttctagtgta
     3841 gccgtagtta ggccaccact tcaagaactc tgtagcaccg cctacatacc tcgctctgct
     3901 aatcctgtta ccagtggctg ctgccagtgg cgataagtcg tgtcttaccg ggttggactc
     3961 aagacgatag ttaccggata aggcgcagcg gtcgggctga acggggggtt cgtgcacaca
     4021 gcccagcttg gagcgaacga cctacaccga actgagatac ctacagcgtg agctatgaga
     4081 aagcgccacg cttcccgaag ggagaaaggc ggacaggtat ccggtaagcg gcagggtcgg
     4141 aacaggagag cgcacgaggg agcttccagg gggaaacgcc tggtatcttt atagtcctgt
     4201 cgggtttcgc cacctctgac ttgagcgtcg atttttgtga tgctcgtcag gggggcggag
     4261 cctatggaaa aacgccagca acgcggcctt tttacggttc ctggcctttt gctggccttt
     4321 tgctcacatg ttctttcctg cgttatcccc tgattctgtg gataaccgta ttaccgcctt
     4381 tgagtgagct gataccgctc gccgcagccg aacgaccgag cgcagcgagt cagtgagcga
     4441 ggaagcggaa gagcgcccaa tacgcaaacc gcctctcccc gcgcgttggc cgattcatta
     4501 atgcagctgg cacgacaggt ttcccgactg gaaagcgggc agtgagcgca acgcaattaa
     4561 tgtgagttag ctcactcatt aggcacccca ggctttacac tttatgcttc cggctcgtat
     4621 gttgtgtgga attgtgagcg gataacaatt tcacacagga aacagctatg accatgatta
     4681 cgccagattt aattaaggcc ttaattaggc tgcgcgctcg ctcgctcact gaggccgccc
     4741 gggcaaagcc cgggcgsscy crggcaaagc ccgggcggcc tcagtgagcg agcgagcgcg
     4801 cagagaggga gtgtagccat gctctaggaa gatcaattca attcacgcgt gagggcctat
     4861 ttcccatgat tccttcatat ttgcat
//
